Addgene plasmid #222939: AiP14532-pAAV-DLX2.0-minBG-FlpO-WPRE3-BGHpA (Alias: CN4532)
Purpose: FlpO recombinase expression from the DLX2.0 enhancer
Depositing lab: Jonathan Ting. Depositing organization: Allen Institute. Publication: A suite of enhancer AAVs and transgenic mouse lines for genetic access to cortical cell types. Ben-Simon Y, Hooper M, Narayan S, Daigle TL, Dwivedi D, Way SW, Oster A, Stafford DA, Mich JK, Taormina MJ, Martinez RA, Opitz-Araya X, Roth JR, Alexander JR, Allen S, Amster A, Arbuckle J, Ayala A, Baker PM, Bakken TE, Barcelli T, Barta S, Bendrick J, Bertagnolli D, Bielstein C, Bishwakarma P, Bowlus J, Boyer G, Brouner K, Casian B, Casper T, Chakka AB, Chakrabarty R, Chance RK, Chavan S, Clark M, Colbert K, Collman F, Daniel S, Departee M, DiValentin P, Donadio N, Dotson N, Egdorf T, Fliss T, Gabitto M, Garcia J, Gary A, Gasperini M, Gloe J, Goldy J, Gore BB, Graybuck L, Greisman N, Haeseleer F, Halterman C, Haradon Z, Hastings SD, Helback O, Ho W, Hockemeyer D, Huang C, Huff S, Hunker A, Johansen N, Jones D, Juneau Z, Kalmbach B, Kannan M, Khem S, Kussick E, Kutsal R, Larsen R, Lee C, Lee AY, Leibly M, Lenz GH, Li S, Liang E, Lusk N, Madigan Z, Malloy J, Malone J, McCue R, Melchor J, Mollenkopf T, Moosman S, Morin E, Newman D, Ng L, Ngo K, Omstead V, Otto S, Oyama A, Pena N, Pham T, Phillips E, Pom CA, Potekhina L, Ransford S, Ray PL, Rette D, Reynoldson C, Rimorin C, Rocha D, Ruiz A, Sanchez REA, Sawyer L, Sedeno-Cortes A, Sevigny JP, Shapovalova N, Shepard N, Shulga L, Sigler AR, Siverts L, Soliman S, Somasundaram S, Staats B, Stewart K, Szelenyi E, Tieu M, Trader C, Tran A, van Velthoven CTJ, Walker M, Wang Y, Weed N, Wirthlin M, Wood T, Wynalda B, Yao Z, Zhou T, Ariza J, Dee N, Reding M, Ronellenfitch K, Mufti S, Sunkin SM, Smith KA, Esposito L, Waters J, Thyagarajan B, Yao S, Lein ES, Zeng H, Levi BP, Ngai J, Ting JT, Tasic B. Cell. 2025 May 16:S0092-8674(25)00513-6. doi: 10.1016/j.cell.2025.05.002. PubMed 40403729.
Backbone
  Vector backbone: pAAV
  Vector type: AAV
Growth in bacteria
  Bacterial resistance: Ampicillin, 100 μg/mL
  Growth temperature: 30°C
  Growth strain: NEB Stable
  Copy number: High Copy
Gene/Insert
  Gene/Insert name: FlpO (alt name: Flp recombinase)
  Species: Synthetic
  Insert size (bp): 1296
  Entrez Gene: flp
Terms and licenses: Academic/Nonprofit Terms; Industry Terms: Not Available to Industry
How to cite: AiP14532-pAAV-DLX2.0-minBG-FlpO-WPRE3-BGHpA (Alias: CN4532) was a gift from Jonathan Ting (Addgene plasmid # 222939 ; http://n2t.net/addgene:222939 ; RRID:Addgene_222939)
