[The description below was written by a language model from this plasmid's Addgene catalogue record and pLannotate feature annotations shown in this document.]
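Description:
AiP14532-pAAV-DLX2.0-minBG-FlpO-WPRE3-BGHpA (alias CN4532) is an AAV transfer plasmid of about 5.2 kb built on a pAAV backbone and used to package a recombinant AAV genome that expresses FlpO recombinase under enhancer control. It is maintained in bacteria through a high-copy ColE1/pUC-type origin and selected with ampicillin via the β-lactamase gene and its own promoter. An f1 phage origin and small remnants of pBR322 bom and rop sequence are also present in the backbone. The expression cassette lies between AAV2 inverted terminal repeats, which are the cis elements needed for replication and encapsidation of the vector genome. The annotation finds one full ITR downstream of the cassette but only short fragments of the upstream one, which may simply reflect how hard these repeats are to sequence and annotate.

The payload is FLPo, a mouse codon-optimised, thermostable Flp recombinase fused to an SV40 nuclear localisation signal, which recombines DNA at FRT sites. According to the construct name and stated purpose, it is driven by the DLX2.0 enhancer paired with a minimal beta-globin promoter (minBG). These elements are not called out in the feature table, but they presumably occupy the unannotated stretch between the left ITR and the FLPo coding sequence. Downstream, two adjacent WPRE fragments are consistent with the shortened WPRE3 element, which boosts transcript stability and expression while saving packaging space. A bovine growth hormone polyadenylation signal follows. The plasmid belongs to a suite of enhancer AAVs for genetic access to cortical cell types. It supplies Flp activity in the cells where DLX2.0 is active, so that Flp-dependent (FRT-based) reporter or effector alleles and viruses can be switched on there.
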