Features (pLannotate 1.2.2; 14 found; start..end, strand, type, name):
     12..39      +  repeat_region  AAV2 ITR (fragment): inverted terminal repeat of adeno-associated virus serotype 2 inverted
     68..95      +  repeat_region  AAV2 ITR (fragment): inverted terminal repeat of adeno-associated virus serotype 2 inverted
    630..1928    +  CDS            FLPo: nuclear-targeted site-specific recombinase FLPo is a mouse codon-optimized fusion between the SV40 nuclear localization signal and a thermostable version of the Saccharomyces cerevisiae site-specific recombinase FLP. Recombination occurs at FRT sequences.
   1965..2122    +  misc_feature   WPRE (fragment): woodchuck hepatitis virus posttranscriptional regulatory element
   2128..2208    +  misc_feature   WPRE (fragment): woodchuck hepatitis virus posttranscriptional regulatory element
   2225..2336    +  polyA_signal   bGH poly(A) signal: bovine growth hormone polyadenylation signal
   2454..2594    +  repeat_region  AAV2 ITR: inverted terminal repeat of adeno-associated virus serotype 2 inverted
   2599..2650    -  misc_feature   bom (fragment): basis of mobility region from pBR322
   2669..3124    +  rep_origin     f1 ori (sequence partly withheld): f1 bacteriophage origin of replication; arrow indicates direction of (+) strand synthesis
   3125..3174    -  misc_feature   bom (fragment): basis of mobility region from pBR322
   3276..3311    -  CDS            rop (fragment): Rop protein, which maintains plasmids at low copy number; rop
   3406..3510    +  promoter       AmpR promoter: bla
   3511..4371    +  CDS            AmpR: β-lactamase; bla; confers resistance to ampicillin, carbenicillin, and related antibiotics
   4542..5130    +  rep_origin     ori: high-copy-number ColE1/pMB1/pBR322/pUC origin of replication
>Addgene plasmid #222939 | AiP14532-pAAV-DLX2.0-minBG-FlpO-WPRE3-BGHpA (Alias: CN4532) | addgene full sequence | sequence record 446285 | Addgene NGS Result
CCTGCAGGCAGCTGCGCGCTCGCTCGCTCACTGAGGCCGCCCGGGCGTCGGGCGACCTTTGGTCGCCCGG
CCTCAGTGAGCGAGCGAGCGCGCAGAGAGGGAGTGGCCAACTCCATCACTAGGGGTTCCTGCGGCCGCAC
GCGTGGTACCCTAAATAAAGATGGCTTTTTAGTATTAAAAGTGGAAGAAAATTACAGGTAATTATCTTTG
ACGGTAAAAACGCTGTAATCAGCGGGCTACATGAAAAATTACTCTAATTATGGCTGCATTTAAGAGAATG
GCTAAATAAAGATGGCTTTTTAGTATTAAAAGTGGAAGAAAATTACAGGTAATTATCTTTGACGGTAAAA
ACGCTGTAATCAGCGGGCTACATGAAAAATTACTCTAATTATGGCTGCATTTAAGAGAATGGCTAAATAA
AGATGGCTTTTTAGTATTAAAAGTGGAAGAAAATTACAGGTAATTATCTTTGACGGTAAAAACGCTGTAA
TCAGCGGGCTACATGAAAAATTACTCTAATTATGGCTGCATTTAAGAGAATGGAGCTCGGGCTGGGCATA
AAAGTCAGGGCAGAGCCATCTATTGCTTACATTTGCTTCTGGGATCCAGATCTTTCGAAGCTAGCCACCA
TGGCTCCTAAGAAGAAGAGGAAGGTGATGAGCCAGTTCGACATCCTGTGCAAGACCCCCCCCAAGGTGCT
GGTGCGGCAGTTCGTGGAGAGATTCGAGAGGCCCAGCGGCGAGAAGATCGCCAGCTGTGCCGCCGAGCTG
ACCTACCTGTGCTGGATGATCACCCACAACGGCACCGCCATCAAGAGGGCCACCTTCATGAGCTACAACA
CCATCATCAGCAACAGCCTGAGCTTCGACATCGTGAACAAGAGCCTGCAGTTCAAGTACAAGACCCAGAA
GGCCACCATCCTGGAGGCCAGCCTGAAGAAGCTGATCCCCGCCTGGGAGTTCACCATCATCCCTTACAAC
GGCCAGAAGCACCAGAGCGACATCACCGACATCGTGTCCAGCCTGCAGCTGCAGTTCGAGAGCAGCGAGG
AGGCCGACAAGGGCAACAGCCACAGCAAGAAGATGCTGAAGGCCCTGCTGTCCGAGGGCGAGAGCATCTG
GGAGATCACCGAGAAGATCCTGAACAGCTTCGAGTACACCAGCAGGTTCACCAAGACCAAGACCCTGTAC
CAGTTCCTGTTCCTGGCCACATTCATCAACTGCGGCAGGTTCAGCGACATCAAGAACGTGGACCCCAAGA
GCTTCAAGCTGGTGCAGAACAAGTACCTGGGCGTGATCATTCAGTGCCTGGTGACCGAGACCAAGACAAG
CGTGTCCAGGCACATCTACTTTTTCAGCGCCAGAGGCAGGATCGACCCCCTGGTGTACCTGGACGAGTTC
CTGAGGAACAGCGAGCCCGTGCTGAAGAGAGTGAACAGGACCGGCAACAGCAGCAGCAACAAGCAGGAGT
ACCAGCTGCTGAAGGACAACCTGGTGCGCAGCTACAACAAGGCCCTGAAGAAGAACGCCCCCTACCCCAT
CTTCGCTATCAAGAACGGCCCTAAGAGCCACATCGGCAGGCACCTGATGACCAGCTTTCTGAGCATGAAG
GGCCTGACCGAGCTGACAAACGTGGTGGGCAACTGGAGCGACAAGAGGGCCTCCGCCGTGGCCAGGACCA
CCTACACCCACCAGATCACCGCCATCCCCGACCACTACTTCGCCCTGGTGTCCAGGTACTACGCCTACGA
CCCCATCAGCAAGGAGATGATCGCCCTGAAGGACGAGACCAACCCCATCGAGGAGTGGCAGCACATCGAG
CAGCTGAAGGGCAGCGCCGAGGGCAGCATCAGATACCCCGCCTGGAACGGCATCATCAGCCAGGAGGTGC
TGGACTACCTGAGCAGCTACATCAACAGGCGGATCTGAGTCGACGGCGCGCCGCGGCCGCGAATTCGATA
TCATAATCAACCTCTGGATTACAAAATTTGTGAAAGATTGACTGGTATTCTTAACTATGTTGCTCCTTTT
ACGCTATGTGGATACGCTGCTTTAATGCCTTTGTATCATGCTATTGCTTCCCGTATGGCTTTCATTTTCT
CCTCCTTGTATAAATCCTGGTTAGTTCTTGCCACGGCGGAACTCATCGCCGCCTGCCTTGCCCGCTGCTG
GACAGGGGCTCGGCTGTTGGGCACTGACAATTCCGTGGCTCGAGAGATCTTCGACTGTGCCTTCTAGTTG
CCAGCCATCTGTTGTTTGCCCCTCCCCCGTGCCTTCCTTGACCCTGGAAGGTGCCACTCCCACTGTCCTT
TCCTAATAAAATGAGGAAATTGCATCGCATTGTCTGAGTAGGTGTCATTCTATTCTGGGGGGTGGGGTGG
GGCAGGACAGCAAGGGGGAGGATTGGGAAGACAATAGCAGGCATGAGATCTCACGTGCGGACCGAGCGGC
CGCAGGAACCCCTAGTGATGGAGTTGGCCACTCCCTCTCTGCGCGCTCGCTCGCTCACTGAGGCCGGGCG
ACCAAAGGTCGCCCGACGCCCGGGCTTTGCCCGGGCGGCCTCAGTGAGCGAGCGAGCGCGCAGCTGCCTG
CAGGGGCGCCTGATGCGGTATTTTCTCCTTACGCATCTGTGCGGTATTTCACACCGCATA
[95 nt withheld, positions 2651-2745]
T
[46 nt withheld, positions 2747-2792]
C
[141 nt withheld, positions 2794-2934]
CCTTTGACGTTGGAGTCCACGTTCTTT
[37 nt withheld, positions 2962-2998]
ACTCTATCTCGGGCTATTCTTTTGATTTATAAGGGATTTTGCCGATTTCGGTCTATTGGTTAAAAAATGA
GCTGATTTAACAAAAATTTAACGCGAATTTTAACAAAATATTAACGTTTACAATTTTATGGTGCACTCTC
AGTACAATCTGCTCTGATGCCGCATAGTTAAGCCAGCCCCGACACCCGCCAACACCCGCTGACGCGCCCT
GACGGGCTTGTCTGCTCCCGGCATCCGCTTACAGACAAGCTGTGACCGTCTCCGGGAGCTGCATGTGTCA
GAGGTTTTCACCGTCATCACCGAAACGCGCGAGACGAAAGGGCCTCGTGATACGCCTATTTTTATAGGTT
AATGTCATGATAATAATGGTTTCTTAGACGTCAGGTGGCACTTTTCGGGGAAATGTGCGCGGAACCCCTA
TTTGTTTATTTTTCTAAATACATTCAAATATGTATCCGCTCATGAGACAATAACCCTGATAAATGCTTCA
ATAATATTGAAAAAGGAAGAGTATGAGTATTCAACATTTCCGTGTCGCCCTTATTCCCTTTTTTGCGGCA
TTTTGCCTTCCTGTTTTTGCTCACCCAGAAACGCTGGTGAAAGTAAAAGATGCTGAAGATCAGTTGGGTG
CACGAGTGGGTTACATCGAACTGGATCTCAACAGCGGTAAGATCCTTGAGAGTTTTCGCCCCGAAGAACG
TTTTCCAATGATGAGCACTTTTAAAGTTCTGCTATGTGGCGCGGTATTATCCCGTATTGACGCCGGGCAA
GAGCAACTCGGTCGCCGCATACACTATTCTCAGAATGACTTGGTTGAGTACTCACCAGTCACAGAAAAGC
ATCTTACGGATGGCATGACAGTAAGAGAATTATGCAGTGCTGCCATAACCATGAGTGATAACACTGCGGC
CAACTTACTTCTGACAACGATCGGAGGACCGAAGGAGCTAACCGCTTTTTTGCACAACATGGGGGATCAT
GTAACTCGCCTTGATCGTTGGGAACCGGAGCTGAATGAAGCCATACCAAACGACGAGCGTGACACCACGA
TGCCTGTAGCAATGGCAACAACGTTGCGCAAACTATTAACTGGCGAACTACTTACTCTAGCTTCCCGGCA
ACAATTAATAGACTGGATGGAGGCGGATAAAGTTGCAGGACCACTTCTGCGCTCGGCCCTTCCGGCTGGC
TGGTTTATTGCTGATAAATCTGGAGCCGGTGAGCGTGGGTCTCGCGGTATCATTGCAGCACTGGGGCCAG
ATGGTAAGCCCTCCCGTATCGTAGTTATCTACACGACGGGGAGTCAGGCAACTATGGATGAACGAAATAG
ACAGATCGCTGAGATAGGTGCCTCACTGATTAAGCATTGGTAACTGTCAGACCAAGTTTACTCATATATA
CTTTAGATTGATTTAAAACTTCATTTTTAATTTAAAAGGATCTAGGTGAAGATCCTTTTTGATAATCTCA
TGACCAAAATCCCTTAACGTGAGTTTTCGTTCCACTGAGCGTCAGACCCCGTAGAAAAGATCAAAGGATC
TTCTTGAGATCCTTTTTTTCTGCGCGTAATCTGCTGCTTGCAAACAAAAAAACCACCGCTACCAGCGGTG
GTTTGTTTGCCGGATCAAGAGCTACCAACTCTTTTTCCGAAGGTAACTGGCTTCAGCAGAGCGCAGATAC
CAAATACTGTTCTTCTAGTGTAGCCGTAGTTAGGCCACCACTTCAAGAACTCTGTAGCACCGCCTACATA
CCTCGCTCTGCTAATCCTGTTACCAGTGGCTGCTGCCAGTGGCGATAAGTCGTGTCTTACCGGGTTGGAC
TCAAGACGATAGTTACCGGATAAGGCGCAGCGGTCGGGCTGAACGGGGGGTTCGTGCACACAGCCCAGCT
TGGAGCGAACGACCTACACCGAACTGAGATACCTACAGCGTGAGCTATGAGAAAGCGCCACGCTTCCCGA
AGGGAGAAAGGCGGACAGGTATCCGGTAAGCGGCAGGGTCGGAACAGGAGAGCGCACGAGGGAGCTTCCA
GGGGGAAACGCCTGGTATCTTTATAGTCCTGTCGGGTTTCGCCACCTCTGACTTGAGCGTCGATTTTTGT
GATGCTCGTCAGGGGGGCGGAGCCTATGGAAAAACGCCAGCAACGCGGCCTTTTTACGGTTCCTGGCCTT
TTGCTGGCCTTTTGCTCACATGT
